Addgene plasmid #234464: pAG Retro EGFP Neo
Purpose: Control retroviral vector expressing Green Fluorescent Protein. Neomycin selection.
Depositing lab: Melina Fan & Addgene Research Program. Depositing organization: Addgene.
Backbone
  Vector backbone: pAG retro
  Backbone manufacturer: Addgene
  Backbone size w/o insert (bp): 6222
  Vector type: Retroviral
  Selectable markers: Neomycin (select with G418)
Growth in bacteria
  Bacterial resistance: Ampicillin, 100 μg/mL
  Growth temperature: 30°C
  Growth strain: NEB Stable
  Copy number: High Copy
Gene/Insert
  Gene/Insert name: Green Fluorescent Protein
  Species: Synthetic
  Insert size (bp): 728
  Cloning method: Restriction Enzyme; 5′ cloning site BamHI (not destroyed); 3′ cloning site SnaBI (not destroyed)
  Sequencing primers: 5′ pBABE 5'; 3′ pBABE 3'
Terms and licenses: Academic/Nonprofit Terms; Industry Terms
How to cite: pAG Retro EGFP Neo was a gift from Melina Fan & Addgene Research Program (Addgene plasmid # 234464 ; http://n2t.net/addgene:234464 ; RRID:Addgene_234464)
