[The description below was written by a language model from this plasmid's Addgene catalogue record and pLannotate feature annotations shown in this document.]
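Description:
pAG Retro EGFP Neo is a gammaretroviral (Moloney murine leukemia virus-based) transfer vector built on Addgene's pAG retro backbone and intended as a fluorescent control for retroviral transduction experiments. In bacteria it is maintained as a high-copy plasmid through a ColE1/pUC-type origin and selected with ampicillin via the β-lactamase gene. The plasmid portion resembles a pBluescript-style backbone, carrying an f1 phage origin, T7 and T3 promoters, fragments of the multiple cloning site, and remnants of the lac promoter/operator, lacZα and lacI, none of which contribute to the viral payload.

The viral cassette is flanked by MMLV long terminal repeats. Downstream of the 5′ LTR lie a packaging signal (annotated as an MESV Ψ fragment) and a truncated gag segment lacking its start codon, which together form the extended packaging region that promotes efficient encapsidation of the genomic RNA without producing Gag protein. EGFP, a synthetic mammalian codon-optimized reporter, was cloned between BamHI and SnaBI sites immediately after this region. No internal promoter is annotated upstream of it, so it is presumably transcribed from the 5′ LTR. An internal SV40 enhancer/early promoter then drives the neomycin phosphotransferase gene, allowing G418 selection of transduced mammalian cells. The region before the 3′ LTR is annotated partly as a ΔU3 fragment, but it abuts a full-length LTR annotation, so the record does not clearly indicate a self-inactivating design.

Because the gag, pol and env functions are absent, virus production requires a packaging cell line or helper plasmids. The vector serves as a matched control for monitoring transduction efficiency and establishing stable GFP-positive, G418-resistant populations.
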