Features (pLannotate 1.2.2; 21 found; start..end, strand, type, name):
      7..25      +  promoter       T7 promoter: promoter for bacteriophage T7 RNA polymerase
     34..67      -  misc_feature   MCS (fragment): pBluescript multiple cloning site
     92..561     +  LTR            LTR: long terminal repeat from Moloney murine leukemia virus
    685..959     +  misc_feature   MESV Ψ (fragment): packaging signal of murine embryonic stem cell virus
   1026..1442    +  CDS            gag (truncated): truncated Moloney murine leukemia virus (MMLV) gag gene lacking the start codon
   1453..2172    +  CDS            EGFP: the original enhanced GFP (Yang et al., 1996) mammalian codon-optimized
   2214..2543    +  promoter       SV40 promoter: SV40 enhancer and early promoter
   2553..3344    +  CDS            neo: KKA2_KLEPN - Also known as kan, nptII. Experimental evidence at protein level: Swiss-Prot protein existence level 1. Resistance to kanamycin, neomycin, paromomycin, ribostamycin, butirosin and gentamicin B. From Klebsiella pneumoniae.
   3446..3567    +  LTR            3' LTR (ΔU3) (fragment): self-inactivating 3' long terminal repeat (LTR) from Moloney murine leukemia virus
   3568..4037    +  LTR            LTR: long terminal repeat from Moloney murine leukemia virus
   4102..4130    -  misc_feature   MCS (fragment): pBluescript multiple cloning site
   4143..4161    -  promoter       T3 promoter: promoter for bacteriophage T3 RNA polymerase
   4206..4222    -  protein_bind   lac operator: The lac repressor binds to the lac operator to inhibit transcription in E. coli. This inhibition can be relieved by adding lactose or isopropyl-β-D-thiogalactopyranoside (IPTG). lac repressor encoded by lacI
   4230..4260    -  promoter       lac promoter: promoter for the E. coli lac operon
   4275..4296    -  protein_bind   CAP binding site: CAP binding activates transcription in the presence of cAMP. E. coli catabolite activator protein
   4309..4401    -  CDS            lacI (fragment): lac repressor; lacI; The lac repressor binds to the lac operator to inhibit transcription in E. coli. This inhibition can be relieved by adding lactose or isopropyl-β-D-thiogalactopyranoside (IPTG).
   4584..5172    -  rep_origin     ori: high-copy-number ColE1/pMB1/pBR322/pUC origin of replication
   5343..6203    -  CDS            AmpR: β-lactamase; bla; confers resistance to ampicillin, carbenicillin, and related antibiotics
   6204..6308    -  promoter       AmpR promoter: bla
   6361..6789    -  rep_origin     f1 ori (sequence partly withheld): f1 bacteriophage origin of replication; arrow indicates direction of (+) strand synthesis
   6794..6949    -  CDS            lacZα (fragment): LacZα fragment of β-galactosidase; lacZ fragment
>Addgene plasmid #234464 | pAG Retro EGFP Neo | addgene full sequence | sequence record 464634 | Addgene NGS Result
CGCGCGTAATACGACTCACTATAGGGCGAATTGGGTACCGGGCCCCCCCTCGAGGTCGACGGTATCGGGG
GCATGCAGTGCCACCTGCAGCCTGAATATGGGCCAAACAGGATATCTGTGGTAAGCAGTTCCTGCCCCGG
CTCAGGGCCAAGAACAGATGGAACAGCTGAATATGGGCCAAACAGGATATCTGTGGTAAGCAGTTCCTGC
CCCGGCTCAGGGCCAAGAACAGATGGTCCCCAGATGCGGTCCAGCCCTCAGCAGTTTCTAGAGAACCATC
AGATGTTTCCAGGGTGCCCCAAGGACCTGAAATGACCCTGTGCCTTATTTGAACTAACCAATCAGTTCGC
TTCTCGCTTCTGTTCGCGCGCTTCTGCTCCCCGAGCTCAATAAAAGAGCCCACAACCCCTCACTCGGGGC
GCCAGTCCTCCGATTGACTGAGTCGCCCGGGTACCCGTGTATCCAATAAACCCTCTTGCAGTTGCATCCG
ACTTGTGGTCTCGCTGTTCCTTGGGAGGGTCTCCTCTGAGTGATTGACTACCCGTCAGCGGGGGTCTTTC
ATTTGGGGGCTCGTCCGGGATCGGGAGACCCCTGCCCAGGGACCACCGACCCACCACCGGGAGGCAAGCT
GGCCAGCAACTTATCTGTGTCTGTCCGATTGTCTAGTGTCTATGACTGATTTTATGCGCCTGCGTCGGTA
CTAGTTAGCTAACTAGCTCTGTATCTGGCGGACCCGTGGTGGAACTGACGAGTTCTGAACACCCGGCCGC
AACCCTGGGAGACGTCCCAGGGACTTTGGGGGCCGTTTTTGTGGCCCGACCTGAGGAAGGGAGTCGATGT
GGAATCCGACCCCGTCAGGATATGTGGTTCTGGTAGGAGACGAGAACCTAAAACAGTTCCCGCCTCCGTC
TGAATTTTTGCTTTCGGTTTGGAACCGAAGCCGCGCGTCTTGTCTGCTGCAGCGCTGCAGCATCGTTCTG
TGTTGTCTCTGTCTGACTGTGTTTCTGTATTTGTCTGAAAATTAGGGCCAGACTGTTACCACTCCCTTAA
GTTTGACCTTAGGTCACTGGAAAGATGTCGAGCGGATCGCTCACAACCAGTCGGTAGATGTCAAGAAGAG
ACGTTGGGTTACCTTCTGCTCTGCAGAATGGCCAACCTTTAACGTCGGATGGCCGCGAGACGGCACCTTT
AACCGAGACCTCATCACCCAGGTTAAGATCAAGGTCTTTTCACCTGGCCCGCATGGACACCCAGACCAGG
TCCCCTACATCGTGACCTGGGAAGCCTTGGCTTTTGACCCCCCTCCCTGGGTCAAGCCCTTTGTACACCC
TAAGCCTCCGCCTCCTCTTCCTCCATCCGCCCCGTCTCTCCCCCTTGAACCTCCTCGTTCGACCCCGCCT
CGATCCTCCCTTTATCCAGCCCTCACTCCTTCTCTAGGCGCCGGCCGGATCCATGGTGAGCAAGGGCGAG
GAGCTGTTCACCGGGGTGGTGCCCATCCTGGTCGAGCTGGACGGCGACGTAAACGGCCACAAGTTCAGCG
TGTCCGGCGAGGGCGAGGGCGATGCCACCTACGGCAAGCTGACCCTGAAGTTCATCTGCACCACCGGCAA
GCTGCCCGTGCCCTGGCCCACCCTCGTGACCACCCTGACCTACGGCGTGCAGTGCTTCAGCCGCTACCCC
GACCACATGAAGCAGCACGACTTCTTCAAGTCCGCCATGCCCGAAGGCTACGTCCAGGAGCGCACCATCT
TCTTCAAGGACGACGGCAACTACAAGACCCGCGCCGAGGTGAAGTTCGAGGGCGACACCCTGGTGAACCG
CATCGAGCTGAAGGGCATCGACTTCAAGGAGGACGGCAACATCCTGGGGCACAAGCTGGAGTACAACTAC
AACAGCCACAACGTCTATATCATGGCCGACAAGCAGAAGAACGGCATCAAGGTGAACTTCAAGATCCGCC
ACAACATCGAGGACGGCAGCGTGCAGCTCGCCGACCACTACCAGCAGAACACCCCCATCGGCGACGGCCC
CGTGCTGCTGCCCGACAACCACTACCTGAGCACCCAGTCCGCCCTGAGCAAAGACCCCAACGAGAAGCGC
GATCACATGGTCCTGCTGGAGTTCGTGACCGCCGCCGGGATCACTCTCGGCATGGACGAGCTGTACAAGT
AATACGTAGGAATTCGCCAGCACAGTGGTCGACCCTGTGGAATGTGTGTCAGTTAGGGTGTGGAAAGTCC
CCAGGCTCCCCAGCAGGCAGAAGTATGCAAAGCATGCATCTCAATTAGTCAGCAACCAGGTGTGGAAAGT
CCCCAGGCTCCCCAGCAGGCAGAAGTATGCAAAGCATGCATCTCAATTAGTCAGCAACCATAGTCCCGCC
CCTAACTCCGCCCATCCCGCCCCTAACTCCGCCCAGTTCCGCCCATTCTCCGCCCCATGGCTGACTAATT
TTTTTTATTTATGCAGAGGCCGAGGCCGCCTCGGCCTCTGAGCTATTCCAGAAGTAGTGAGGAGGCTTTT
TTGGAGGCCTAGGCTTTTGCAAAAAGCTTACCATGATTGAACAAGATGGATTGCACGCAGGTTCTCCGGC
CGCTTGGGTGGAGAGGCTATTCGGCTATGACTGGGCACAACAGACAATCGGCTGCTCTGATGCCGCCGTG
TTCCGGCTGTCAGCGCAGGGGCGCCCGGTTCTTTTTGTCAAGACCGACCTGTCCGGTGCCCTGAATGAAC
TGCAGGACGAGGCAGCGCGGCTATCGTGGCTGGCCACGACGGGCGTTCCTTGCGCAGCTGTGCTCGACGT
TGTCACTGAAGCGGGAAGGGACTGGCTGCTATTGGGCGAAGTGCCGGGGCAGGATCTCCTGTCATCTCAC
CTTGCTCCTGCCGAGAAAGTATCCATCATGGCTGATGCAATGCGGCGGCTGCATACGCTTGATCCGGCTA
CCTGCCCATTCGACCACCAAGCGAAACATCGCATCGAGCGAGCACGTACTCGGATGGAAGCCGGTCTTGT
CGATCAGGATGATCTGGACGAAGAGCATCAGGGGCTCGCGCCAGCCGAACTGTTCGCCAGGCTCAAGGCG
CGCATGCCCGACGGCGAGGATCTCGTCGTGACCCATGGCGATGCCTGCTTGCCGAATATCATGGTGGAAA
ATGGCCGCTTTTCTGGATTCATCGACTGTGGCCGGCTGGGTGTGGCGGACCGCTATCAGGACATAGCGTT
GGCTACCCGTGATATTGCTGAAGAGCTTGGCGGCGAATGGGCTGACCGCTTCCTCGTGCTTTACGGTATC
GCCGCTCCCGATTCGCAGCGCATCGCCTTCTATCGCCTTCTTGACGAGTTCTTCTGACGCCCGCCCCACG
ACCCGCAGCGCCCGACCGAAAGGAGCGCACGACCCCATGCATCGATAAAATAAAAGATTTTATTTAGTCT
CCAGAAAAAGGGGGGAATGAAAGACCCCACCTGTAGGTTTGGCAAGCTAGCTTAAGTAACGCCATTTTGC
AAGGCATGGAAAAATACATAACTGAGAATAGAGAAGTTCAGATCAAGGTCAGGAACAGATGGAACAGCTG
AATATGGGCCAAACAGGATATCTGTGGTAAGCAGTTCCTGCCCCGGCTCAGGGCCAAGAACAGATGGAAC
AGCTGAATATGGGCCAAACAGGATATCTGTGGTAAGCAGTTCCTGCCCCGGCTCAGGGCCAAGAACAGAT
GGTCCCCAGATGCGGTCCAGCCCTCAGCAGTTTCTAGAGAACCATCAGATGTTTCCAGGGTGCCCCAAGG
ACCTGAAATGACCCTGTGCCTTATTTGAACTAACCAATCAGTTCGCTTCTCGCTTCTGTTCGCGCGCTTC
TGCTCCCCGAGCTCAATAAAAGAGCCCACAACCCCTCACTCGGGGCGCCAGTCCTCCGATTGACTGAGTC
GCCCGGGTACCCGTGTATCCAATAAACCCTCTTGCAGTTGCATCCGACTTGTGGTCTCGCTGTTCCTTGG
GAGGGTCTCCTCTGAGTGATTGACTACCCGTCAGCGGGGGTCTTTCACATGCAGCATGTATCGGCGCCAA
GCCGAATTCTGCAGATATCCATCACACTGGCGGCCGCTCGACTAGAGCGGCCGCCACCGCGGTGGAGCTC
CAGCTTTTGTTCCCTTTAGTGAGGGTTAATTGCGCGCTTGGCGTAATCATGGTCATAGCTGTTTCCTGTG
TGAAATTGTTATCCGCTCACAATTCCACACAACATACGAGCCGGAAGCATAAAGTGTAAAGCCTGGGGTG
CCTAATGAGTGAGCTAACTCACATTAATTGCGTTGCGCTCACTGCCCGCTTTCCAGTCGGGAAACCTGTC
GTGCCAGCTGCATTAATGAATCGGCCAACGCGCGGGGAGAGGCGGTTTGCGTATTGGGCGCTCTTCCGCT
TCCTCGCTCACTGACTCGCTGCGCTCGGTCGTTCGGCTGCGGCGAGCGGTATCAGCTCACTCAAAGGCGG
TAATACGGTTATCCACAGAATCAGGGGATAACGCAGGAAAGAACATGTGAGCAAAAGGCCAGCAAAAGGC
CAGGAACCGTAAAAAGGCCGCGTTGCTGGCGTTTTTCCATAGGCTCCGCCCCCCTGACGAGCATCACAAA
AATCGACGCTCAAGTCAGAGGTGGCGAAACCCGACAGGACTATAAAGATACCAGGCGTTTCCCCCTGGAA
GCTCCCTCGTGCGCTCTCCTGTTCCGACCCTGCCGCTTACCGGATACCTGTCCGCCTTTCTCCCTTCGGG
AAGCGTGGCGCTTTCTCATAGCTCACGCTGTAGGTATCTCAGTTCGGTGTAGGTCGTTCGCTCCAAGCTG
GGCTGTGTGCACGAACCCCCCGTTCAGCCCGACCGCTGCGCCTTATCCGGTAACTATCGTCTTGAGTCCA
ACCCGGTAAGACACGACTTATCGCCACTGGCAGCAGCCACTGGTAACAGGATTAGCAGAGCGAGGTATGT
AGGCGGTGCTACAGAGTTCTTGAAGTGGTGGCCTAACTACGGCTACACTAGAAGAACAGTATTTGGTATC
TGCGCTCTGCTGAAGCCAGTTACCTTCGGAAAAAGAGTTGGTAGCTCTTGATCCGGCAAACAAACCACCG
CTGGTAGCGGTGGTTTTTTTGTTTGCAAGCAGCAGATTACGCGCAGAAAAAAAGGATCTCAAGAAGATCC
TTTGATCTTTTCTACGGGGTCTGACGCTCAGTGGAACGAAAACTCACGTTAAGGGATTTTGGTCATGAGA
TTATCAAAAAGGATCTTCACCTAGATCCTTTTAAATTAAAAATGAAGTTTTAAATCAATCTAAAGTATAT
ATGAGTAAACTTGGTCTGACAGTTACCAATGCTTAATCAGTGAGGCACCTATCTCAGCGATCTGTCTATT
TCGTTCATCCATAGTTGCCTGACTCCCCGTCGTGTAGATAACTACGATACGGGAGGGCTTACCATCTGGC
CCCAGTGCTGCAATGATACCGCGAGACCCACGCTCACCGGCTCCAGATTTATCAGCAATAAACCAGCCAG
CCGGAAGGGCCGAGCGCAGAAGTGGTCCTGCAACTTTATCCGCCTCCATCCAGTCTATTAATTGTTGCCG
GGAAGCTAGAGTAAGTAGTTCGCCAGTTAATAGTTTGCGCAACGTTGTTGCCATTGCTACAGGCATCGTG
GTGTCACGCTCGTCGTTTGGTATGGCTTCATTCAGCTCCGGTTCCCAACGATCAAGGCGAGTTACATGAT
CCCCCATGTTGTGCAAAAAAGCGGTTAGCTCCTTCGGTCCTCCGATCGTTGTCAGAAGTAAGTTGGCCGC
AGTGTTATCACTCATGGTTATGGCAGCACTGCATAATTCTCTTACTGTCATGCCATCCGTAAGATGCTTT
TCTGTGACTGGTGAGTACTCAACCAAGTCATTCTGAGAATAGTGTATGCGGCGACCGAGTTGCTCTTGCC
CGGCGTCAATACGGGATAATACCGCGCCACATAGCAGAACTTTAAAAGTGCTCATCATTGGAAAACGTTC
TTCGGGGCGAAAACTCTCAAGGATCTTACCGCTGTTGAGATCCAGTTCGATGTAACCCACTCGTGCACCC
AACTGATCTTCAGCATCTTTTACTTTCACCAGCGTTTCTGGGTGAGCAAAAACAGGAAGGCAAAATGCCG
CAAAAAAGGGAATAAGGGCGACACGGAAATGTTGAATACTCATACTCTTCCTTTTTCAATATTATTGAAG
CATTTATCAGGGTTATTGTCTCATGAGCGGATACATATTTGAATGTATTTAGAAAAATAAACAAATAGGG
GTTCCGCGCACATTTCCCCGAAAAGTGCCACCTAAATTGTAAGCGTTAATATTTTGTTAAAATTCGCGTT
AAATTTTTGTTAAATCAGCTCATTTTTTAACCAATAGGCCGAAATCGGCAAAATCCCTTATAAATCAAAA
GAATAGACCGAGATAGGGT
[37 nt withheld, positions 6460-6496]
AAAGAACGTGGACTCCAACGTCAAAGG
[49 nt withheld, positions 6524-6572]
T
[91 nt withheld, positions 6574-6664]
G
[124 nt withheld, positions 6666-6789]
CCCATTCGCCATTCAGGCTGCGCAACTGTTGGGAAGGGCGATCGGTGCGGGCCTCTTCGCTATTACGCCA
GCTGGCGAAAGGGGGATGTGCTGCAAGGCGATTAAGTTGGGTAACGCCAGGGTTTTCCCAGTCACGACGT
TGTAAAACGACGGCCAGTGAG
